>Addgene plasmid #68684 | pMpGWB419 | depositor full sequence | sequence record 121817 | pMpGWB419 sequence 11891 bps
TTTCACGCCCTTTTAAATATCCGATTATTCTAATAAACGCTCTTTTCTCTTAGGTTTACCCGCCAATATA
TCCTGTCAAACACTGATAGTTTAAACTGAAGGCGGGAAACGACAATCTGATCCAAGCTCAAGCTGCTCTA
GCATTCGCCATTCAGGCTGCGCAACTGTTGGGAAGGGCGATCGGTGCGGGCCTCTTCGCTATTACGCCAG
CTGGCGAAAGGGGGATGTGCTGCAAGGCGATTAAGTTGGGTAACGCCAGGGTTTTCCCAGTCACGACGTT
GTAAAACGACGGCCAGTGCCAAGCTTGCATGCCTGCAGGTCCCCAGATTAGCCTTTTCAATTTCAGAAAG
AATGCTAACCCACAGATGGTTAGAGAGGCTTACGCAGCAGGTCTCATCAAGACGATCTACCCGAGCAATA
ATCTCCAGGAAATCAAATACCTTCCCAAGAAGGTTAAAGATGCAGTCAAAAGATTCAGGACTAACTGCAT
CAAGAACACAGAGAAAGATATATTTCTCAAGATCAGAAGTACTATTCCAGTATGGACGATTCAAGGCTTG
CTTCACAAACCAAGGCAAGTAATAGAGATTGGAGTCTCTAAAAAGGTAGTTCCCACTGAATCAAAGGCCA
TGGAGTCAAAGATTCAAATAGAGGACCTAACAGAACTCGCCGTAAAGACTGGCGAACAGTTCATACAGAG
TCTCTTACGACTCAATGACAAGAAGAAAATCTTCGTCAACATGGTGGAGCACGACACACTTGTCTACTCC
AAAAATATCAAAGATACAGTCTCAGAAGACCAAAGGGCAATTGAGACTTTTCAACAAAGGGTAATATCCG
GAAACCTCCTCGGATTCCATTGCCCAGCTATCTGTCACTTTATTGTGAAGATAGTGGAAAAGGAAGGTGG
CTCCTACAAATGCCATCATTGCGATAAAGGAAAGGCCATCGTTGAAGATGCCTCTGCCGACAGTGGTCCC
AAAGATGGACCCCCACCCACGAGGAGCATCGTGGAAAAAGAAGACGTTCCAACCACGTCTTCAAAGCAAG
TGGATTGATGTGATATCTCCACTGACGTAAGGGATGACGCACAATCCCACTATCCTTCGCAAGACCCTTC
CTCTATATAAGGAAGTTCATTTCATTTGGAGAGAACACGGGGGACTCTAGAGTTATCAACAAGTTTGTAC
AAAAAAGCTGAACGAGAAACGTAAAATGATATAAATATCAATATATTAAATTAGATTTTGCATAAAAAAC
AGACTACATAATACTGTAAAACACAACATATCCAGTCACTATGGCGGCCCCTCGAGGGGCCGCATTAGGC
ACCCCAGGCTTTACACTTTATGCTTCCGGCTCGTATAATGTGTGGATTTTGAGTTAGGATCCGTCGAGAT
TTTCAGGAGCTAAGGAAGCTAAAATGGAGAAAAAAATCACTGGATATACCACCGTTGATATATCCCAATG
GCATCGTAAAGAACATTTTGAGGCATTTCAGTCAGTTGCTCAATGTACCTATAACCAGACCGTTCAGCTG
GATATTACGGCCTTTTTAAAGACCGTAAAGAAAAATAAGCACAAGTTTTATCCGGCCTTTATTCACATTC
TTGCCCGCCTGATGAATGCTCATCCGGAATTCCGTATGGCAATGAAAGACGGTGAGCTGGTGATATGGGA
TAGTGTTCACCCTTGTTACACCGTTTTCCATGAGCAAACTGAAACGTTTTCATCGCTCTGGAGTGAATAC
CACGACGATTTCCGGCAGTTTCTACACATATATTCGCAAGATGTGGCGTGTTACGGTGAAAACCTGGCCT
ATTTCCCTAAAGGGTTTATTGAGAATATGTTTTTCGTCTCAGCCAATCCCTGGGTGAGTTTCACCAGTTT
TGATTTAAACGTGGCCAATATGGACAACTTCTTCGCCCCCGTTTTCACCATGGGCAAATATTATACGCAA
GGCGACAAGGTGCTGATGCCGCTGGCGATTCAGGTTCATCATGCCGTTTGTGATGGCTTCCATGTCGGCA
GAATGCTTAATGAATTACAACAGTACTGCGATGAGTGGCAGGGCGGGGCGTAAAGATCTGGATCCGGCTT
ACTAAAAGCCAGATAACAGTATGCGTATTTGCGCGCTGATTTTTGCGGTATAAGAATATATACTGATATG
TATACCCGAAGTATGTCAAAAAGAGGTATGCTATGAAGCAGCGTATTACAGTGACAGTTGACAGCGACAG
CTATCAGTTGCTCAAGGCATATATGATGTCAATATCTCCGGTCTGGTAAGCACAACCATGCAGAATGAAG
CCCGTCGTCTGCGTGCCGAACGCTGGAAAGCGGAAAATCAGGAAGGGATGGCTGAGGTCGCCCGGTTTAT
TGAAATGAACGGCTCTTTTGCTGACGAGAACAGGGGCTGGTGAAATGCAGTTTAAGGTTTACACCTATAA
AAGAGAGAGCCGTTATCGTCTGTTTGTGGATGTACAGAGTGATATTATTGACACGCCCGGGCGACGGATG
GTGATCCCCCTGGCCAGTGCACGTCTGCTGTCAGATAAAGTCCCCCGTGAACTTTACCCGGTGGTGCATA
TCGGGGATGAAAGCTGGCGCATGATGACCACCGATATGGCCAGTGTGCCGGTCTCCGTTATCGGGGAAGA
AGTGGCTGATCTCAGCCACCGCGAAAATGACATCAAAAACGCCATTAACCTGATGTTCTGGGGAATATAA
ATGTCAGGCTCCCTTATACACAGCCAGTCTGCAGGTCGACCATAGTGACTGGATATGTTGTGTTTTACAG
TATTATGTAGTCTGTTTTTTATGCAAAATCTAATTTAATATATTGATATTTATATCATTTTACGTTTCTC
GTTCAGCTTTCTTGTACAAAGTGGTTGATAACAGCTTGGATTTGGATTTGGAGTTGCGCTTGGGATTCGC
CTAGGCTTAGAGCTCGAATTTCCCCGATCGTTCAAACATTTGGCAATAAAGTTTCTTAAGATTGAATCCT
GTTGCCGGTCTTGCGATGATTATCATATAATTTCTGTTGAATTACGTTAAGCATGTAATAATTAACATGT
AATGCATGACGTTATTTATGAGATGGGTTTTTATGATTAGAGTCCCGCAATTATACATTTAATACGCGAT
AGAAAACAAAATATAGCGCGCAAACTAGGATAAATTATCGCGCGCGGTGTCATCTATGTTACTAGATCGG
GAATTGGTTCCGGAACCAATTCGTAATCATGGTCATAGCTGTTTCCTGTGTGAAATTGTTATCCGCTCAC
AATTCCACACAACATACGAGCCGGAAGCATAAAGTGTAAAGCCTGGGGTGCCTAATGAGTGAGCTAACTC
ACATTAGGCTGAATTAGGCGCGCCTATTTCTGAATTCAACACATTGCGGACGTTTTTAATGTACTGAATT
AACGCCGAATTAATTCGGGGGATCTGGATTTTAGTACTGGATTTTGGTTTTAGGAATTAGAAATTTTATT
GATAGAAGTATTTTACAAATACAAATACATACTAAGGGTTTCTTATATGCTCAACACATGAGCGAAACCC
TATAGGAACCCTAATTCCCTTATCTGGGAACTACTCACACATTATTATGGAGAAACTCGAGCTTGTCGAT
CGACTCTAGCTAGAGGATCGATCCGAACCCCAGAGTCCCGCTCAGAAGAACTCGTCAAGAAGGCGATAGA
AGGCGATGCGCTGCGAATCGGGAGCGGCGATACCGTAAAGCACGAGGAAGCGGTCAGCCCATTCGCCGCC
AAGCTCTTCAGCAATATCACGGGTAGCCAACGCTATGTCCTGATAGCGGTCCGCCACACCCAGCCGGCCA
CAGTCGATGAATCCAGAAAAGCGGCCATTTTCCACCATGATATTCGGCAAGCAGGCATCGCCATGTGTCA
CGACGAGATCCTCGCCGTCGGGCATGCGCGCCTTGAGCCTGGCGAACAGTTCGGCTGGCGCGAGCCCCTG
ATGCTCTTCGTCCAGATCATCCTGATCGACAAGACCGGCTTCCATCCGAGTACGTGCTCGCTCGATGCGA
TGTTTCGCTTGGTGGTCGAATGGGCAGGTAGCCGGATCAAGCGTATGCAGCCGCCGCATTGCATCAGCCA
TGATGGATACTTTCTCGGCAGGAGCAAGGTGAGATGACAGGAGATCCTGCCCCGGCACTTCGCCCAATAG
CAGCCAGTCCCTTCCCGCTTCAGTGACAACGTCGAGCACAGCTGCGCAAGGAACGCCCGTCGTGGCCAGC
CACGATAGCCGCGCTGCCTCGTCCTGGAGTTCATTCAGGGCACCGGACAGGTCGGTCTTGACAAAAAGAA
CCGGGCGCCCCTGCGCTGACAGCCGGAACACGGCGGCATCAGAGCAGCCGATTGTCTGTTGTGCCCAGTC
ATAGCCGAATAGCCTCTCCACCCAAGCGGCCGGAGAACCTGCGTGCAATCCATCTTGTTCAATCCCCATG
GTCGATCGACAGATCTGCGAAAGCTCGAGAGAGATAGATTTGTAGAGAGAGACTGGTGATTTCAGCGTGT
CCTCTCCAAATGAAATGAACTTCCTTATATAGAGGAAGGGTCTTGCGAAGGATAGTGGGATTGTGCGTCA
TCCCTTACGTCAGTGGAGATATCACATCAATCCACTTGCTTTGAAGACGTGGTTGGAACGTCTTCTTTTT
CCACGATGCTCCTCGTGGGTGGGGGTCCATCTTTGGGACCACTGTCGGCAGAGGCATCTTGAACGATAGC
CTTTCCTTTATCGCAATGATGGCATTTGTAGGTGCCACCTTCCTTTTCTACTGTCCTTTTGATGAAGTGA
CAGATAGCTGGGCAATGGAATCCGAGGAGGTTTCCCGATATTACCCTTTGTTGAAAAGTCTCAATAGCCC
TTTGGTCTTCTGAGACTGTATCTTTGATATTCTTGGAGTAGACGAGAGTGTCGTGCTCCACCATGTTCAC
ATCAATCCACTTGCTTTGAAGACGTGGTTGGAACGTCTTCTTTTTCCACGATGCTCCTCGTGGGTGGGGG
TCCATCTTTGGGACCACTGTCGGCAGAGGCATCTTGAACGATAGCCTTTCCTTTATCGCAATGATGGCAT
TTGTAGGTGCCACCTTCCTTTTCTACTGTCCTTTTGATGAAGTGACAGATAGCTGGGCAATGGAATCCGA
GGAGGTTTCCCGATATTACCCTTTGTTGAAAAGTCTCAATAGCCCTTTGGTCTTCTGAGACTGTATCTTT
GATATTCTTGGAGTAGACGAGAGTGTCGTGCTCCACCATGTTGGCAAGCTGCTCTAGCCAATACGCAAAC
CGAATTCAGAAATAAATTCAGCCTAATTCGGCGTTAATTCAGTACATTAAAAACGTCCGCAATGTGTTAT
TAAGTTGTCTAAGCGTCAATTTGTTTACACCACAATATATCCTGCCACCAGCCAGCCAACAGCTCCCCGA
CCGGCAGCTCGGCACAAAATCACCACTCGATACAGGCAGCCCATCAGTCCGGGACGGCGTCAGCGGGAGA
GCCGTTGTAAGGCGGCAGACTTTGCTCATGTTACCGATGCTATTCGGAAGAACGGCAACTAAGCTGCCGG
GTTTGAAACACGGATGATCTCGCGGAGGGTAGCATGTTGATTGTAACGATGACAGAGCGTTGCTGCCTGT
GATCAATTCGGGCACGAACCCAGTGGACATAAGCCTGTTCGGTTCGTAAGCTGTAATGCAAGTAGCGTAT
GCGCTCACGCAACTGGTCCAGAACCTTGACCGAACGCAGCGGTGGTAACGGCGCAGTGGCGGTTTTCATG
GCTTGTTATGACTGTTTTTTTGGGGTACAGTCTATGCCTCGGGCATCCAAGCAGCAAGCGCGTTACGCCG
TGGGTCGATGTTTGATGTTATGGAGCAGCAACGATGTTACGCAGCAGGGCAGTCGCCCTAAAACAAAGTT
AAACATCATGGGGGAAGCGGTGATCGCCGAAGTATCGACTCAACTATCAGAGGTAGTTGGCGTCATCGAG
CGCCATCTCGAACCGACGTTGCTGGCCGTACATTTGTACGGCTCCGCAGTGGATGGCGGCCTGAAGCCAC
ACAGTGATATTGATTTGCTGGTTACGGTGACCGTAAGGCTTGATGAAACAACGCGGCGAGCTTTGATCAA
CGACCTTTTGGAAACTTCGGCTTCCCCTGGAGAGAGCGAGATTCTCCGCGCTGTAGAAGTCACCATTGTT
GTGCACGACGACATCATTCCGTGGCGTTATCCAGCTAAGCGCGAACTGCAATTTGGAGAATGGCAGCGCA
ATGACATTCTTGCAGGTATCTTCGAGCCAGCCACGATCGACATTGATCTGGCTATCTTGCTGACAAAAGC
AAGAGAACATAGCGTTGCCTTGGTAGGTCCAGCGGCGGAGGAACTCTTTGATCCGGTTCCTGAACAGGAT
CTATTTGAGGCGCTAAATGAAACCTTAACGCTATGGAACTCGCCGCCCGACTGGGCTGGCGATGAGCGAA
ATGTAGTGCTTACGTTGTCCCGCATTTGGTACAGCGCAGTAACCGGCAAAATCGCGCCGAAGGATGTCGC
TGCCGACTGGGCAATGGAGCGCCTGCCGGCCCAGTATCAGCCCGTCATACTTGAAGCTAGACAGGCTTAT
CTTGGACAAGAAGAAGATCGCTTGGCCTCGCGCGCAGATCAGTTGGAAGAATTTGTCCACTACGTGAAAG
GCGAGATCACCAAGGTAGTCGGCAAATAATGTCTAGCTAGAAATTCGTTCAAGCCGACGCCGCTTCGCGG
CGCGGCTTAACTCAAGCGTTAGATGCACTAAGCACATAATTGCTCACAGCCAAACTATCAGGTCAAGTCT
GCTTTTATTATTTTTAAGCGTGCATAATAAGCCCTACACAAATTGGGAGATATATCATGCATGACCAAAA
TCCCTTAACGTGAGTTTTCGTTCCACTGAGCGTCAGACCCCGTAGAAAAGATCAAAGGATCTTCTTGAGA
TCCTTTTTTTCTGCGCGTAATCTGCTGCTTGCAAACAAAAAAACCACCGCTACCAGCGGTGGTTTGTTTG
CCGGATCAAGAGCTACCAACTCTTTTTCCGAAGGTAACTGGCTTCAGCAGAGCGCAGATACCAAATACTG
TCCTTCTAGTGTAGCCGTAGTTAGGCCACCACTTCAAGAACTCTGTAGCACCGCCTACATACCTCGCTCT
GCTAATCCTGTTACCAGTGGCTGCTGCCAGTGGCGATAAGTCGTGTCTTACCGGGTTGGACTCAAGACGA
TAGTTACCGGATAAGGCGCAGCGGTCGGGCTGAACGGGGGGTTCGTGCACACAGCCCAGCTTGGAGCGAA
CGACCTACACCGAACTGAGATACCTACAGCGTGAGCTATGAGAAAGCGCCACGCTTCCCGAAGGGAGAAA
GGCGGACAGGTATCCGGTAAGCGGCAGGGTCGGAACAGGAGAGCGCACGAGGGAGCTTCCAGGGGGAAAC
GCCTGGTATCTTTATAGTCCTGTCGGGTTTCGCCACCTCTGACTTGAGCGTCGATTTTTGTGATGCTCGT
CAGGGGGGCGGAGCCTATGGAAAAACGCCAGCAACGCGGCCTTTTTACGGTTCCTGGCCTTTTGCTGGCC
TTTTGCTCACATGTTCTTTCCTGCGTTATCCCCTGATTCTGTGGATAACCGTATTACCGCCTTTGAGTGA
GCTGATACCGCTCGCCGCAGCCGAACGACCGAGCGCAGCGAGTCAGTGAGCGAGGAAGCGGAAGAGCGCC
TGATGCGGTATTTTCTCCTTACGCATCTGTGCGGTATTTCACACCGCATATGGTGCACTCTCAGTACAAT
CTGCTCTGATGCCGCATAGTTAAGCCAGTATACACTCCGCTATCGCTACGTGACTGGGTCATGGCTGCGC
CCCGACACCCGCCAACACCCGCTGACGCGCCCTGACGGGCTTGTCTGCTCCCGGCATCCGCTTACAGACA
AGCTGTGACCGTCTCCGGGAGCTGCATGTGTCAGAGGTTTTCACCGTCATCACCGAAACGCGCGAGGCAG
GGTGCCTTGATGTGGGCGCCGGCGGTCGAGTGGCGACGGCGCGGCTTGTCCGCGCCCTGGTAGATTGCCT
GGCCGTAGGCCAGCCATTTTTGAGCGGCCAGCGGCCGCGATAGGCCGACGCGAAGCGGCGGGGCGTAGGG
AGCGCAGCGACCGAAGGGTAGGCGCTTTTTGCAGCTCTTCGGCTGTGCGCTGGCCAGACAGTTATGCACA
GGCCAGGCGGGTTTTAAGAGTTTTAATAAGTTTTAAAGAGTTTTAGGCGGAAAAATCGCCTTTTTTCTCT
TTTATATCAGTCACTTACATGTGTGACCGGTTCCCAATGTACGGCTTTGGGTTCCCAATGTACGGGTTCC
GGTTCCCAATGTACGGCTTTGGGTTCCCAATGTACGTGCTATCCACAGGAAAGAGACCTTTTCGACCTTT
TTCCCCTGCTAGGGCAATTTGCCCTAGCATCTGCTCCGTACATTAGGAACCGGCGGATGCTTCGCCCTCG
ATCAGGTTGCGGTAGCGCATGACTAGGATCGGGCCAGCCTGCCCCGCCTCCTCCTTCAAATCGTACTCCG
GCAGGTCATTTGACCCGATCAGCTTGCGCACGGTGAAACAGAACTTCTTGAACTCTCCGGCGCTGCCACT
GCGTTCGTAGATCGTCTTGAACAACCATCTGGCTTCTGCCTTGCCTGCGGCGCGGCGTGCCAGGCGGTAG
AGAAAACGGCCGATGCCGGGATCGATCAAAAAGTAATCGGGGTGAACCGTCAGCACGTCCGGGTTCTTGC
CTTCTGTGATCTCGCGGTACATCCAATCAGCTAGCTCGATCTCGATGTACTCCGGCCGCCCGGTTTCGCT
CTTTACGATCTTGTAGCGGCTAATCAAGGCTTCACCCTCGGATACCGTCACCAGGCGGCCGTTCTTGGCC
TTCTTCGTACGCTGCATGGCAACGTGCGTGGTGTTTAACCGAATGCAGGTTTCTACCAGGTCGTCTTTCT
GCTTTCCGCCATCGGCTCGCCGGCAGAACTTGAGTACGTCCGCAACGTGTGGACGGAACACGCGGCCGGG
CTTGTCTCCCTTCCCTTCCCGGTATCGGTTCATGGATTCGGTTAGATGGGAAACCGCCATCAGTACCAGG
TCGTAATCCCACACACTGGCCATGCCGGCCGGCCCTGCGGAAACCTCTACGTGCCCGTCTGGAAGCTCGT
AGCGGATCACCTCGCCAGCTCGTCGGTCACGCTTCGACAGACGGAAAACGGCCACGTCCATGATGCTGCG
ACTATCGCGGGTGCCCACGTCATAGAGCATCGGAACGAAAAAATCTGGTTGCTCGTCGCCCTTGGGCGGC
TTCCTAATCGACGGCGCACCGGCTGCCGGCGGTTGCCGGGATTCTTTGCGGATTCGATCAGCGGCCGCTT
GCCACGATTCACCGGGGCGTGCTTCTGCCTCGATGCGTTGCCGCTGGGCGGCCTGCGCGGCCTTCAACTT
CTCCACCAGGTCATCACCCAGCGCCGCGCCGATTTGTACCGGGCCGGATGGTTTGCGACCGCTCACGCCG
ATTCCTCGGGCTTGGGGGTTCCAGTGCCATTGCAGGGCCGGCAGACAACCCAGCCGCTTACGCCTGGCCA
ACCGCCCGTTCCTCCACACATGGGGCATTCCACGGCGTCGGTGCCTGGTTGTTCTTGATTTTCCATGCCG
CCTCCTTTAGCCGCTAAAATTCATCTACTCATTTATTCATTTGCTCATTTACTCTGGTAGCTGCGCGATG
TATTCAGATAGCAGCTCGGTAATGGTCTTGCCTTGGCGTACCGCGTACATCTTCAGCTTGGTGTGATCCT
CCGCCGGCAACTGAAAGTTGACCCGCTTCATGGCTGGCGTGTCTGCCAGGCTGGCCAACGTTGCAGCCTT
GCTGCTGCGTGCGCTCGGACGGCCGGCACTTAGCGTGTTTGTGCTTTTGCTCATTTTCTCTTTACCTCAT
TAACTCAAATGAGTTTTGATTTAATTTCAGCGGCCAGCGCCTGGACCTCGCGGGCAGCGTCGCCCTCGGG
TTCTGATTCAAGAACGGTTGTGCCGGCGGCGGCAGTGCCTGGGTAGCTCACGCGCTGCGTGATACGGGAC
TCAAGAATGGGCAGCTCGTACCCGGCCAGCGCCTCGGCAACCTCACCGCCGATGCGCGTGCCTTTGATCG
CCCGCGACACGACAAAGGCCGCTTGTAGCCTTCCATCCGTGACCTCAATGCGCTGCTTAACCAGCTCCAC
CAGGTCGGCGGTGGCCCATATGTCGTAAGGGCTTGGCTGCACCGGAATCAGCACGAAGTCGGCTGCCTTG
ATCGCGGACACAGCCAAGTCCGCCGCCTGGGGCGCTCCGTCGATCACTACGAAGTCGCGCCGGCCGATGG
CCTTCACGTCGCGGTCAATCGTCGGGCGGTCGATGCCGACAACGGTTAGCGGTTGATCTTCCCGCACGGC
CGCCCAATCGCGGGCACTGCCCTGGGGATCGGAATCGACTAACAGAACATCGGCCCCGGCGAGTTGCAGG
GCGCGGGCTAGATGGGTTGCGATGGTCGTCTTGCCTGACCCGCCTTTCTGGTTAAGTACAGCGATAACCT
TCATGCGTTCCCCTTGCGTATTTGTTTATTTACTCATCGCATCATATACGCAGCGACCGCATGACGCAAG
CTGTTTTACTCAAATACACATCACCTTTTTAGACGGCGGCGCTCGGTTTCTTCAGCGGCCAAGCTGGCCG
GCCAGGCCGCCAGCTTGGCATCAGACAAACCGGCCAGGATTTCATGCAGCCGCACGGTTGAGACGTGCGC
GGGCGGCTCGAACACGTACCCGGCCGCGATCATCTCCGCCTCGATCTCTTCGGTAATGAAAAACGGTTCG
TCCTGGCCGTCCTGGTGCGGTTTCATGCTTGTTCCTCTTGGCGTTCATTCTCGGCGGCCGCCAGGGCGTC
GGCCTCGGTCAATGCGTCCTCACGGAAGGCACCGCGCCGCCTGGCCTCGGTGGGCGTCACTTCCTCGCTG
CGCTCAAGTGCGCGGTACAGGGTCGAGCGATGCACGCCAAGCAGTGCAGCCGCCTCTTTCACGGTGCGGC
CTTCCTGGTCGATCAGCTCGCGGGCGTGCGCGATCTGTGCCGGGGTGAGGGTAGGGCGGGGGCCAAACTT
CACGCCTCGGGCCTTGGCGGCCTCGCGCCCGCTCCGGGTGCGGTCGATGATTAGGGAACGCTCGAACTCG
GCAATGCCGGCGAACACGGTCAACACCATGCGGCCGGCCGGCGTGGTGGTGTCGGCCCACGGCTCTGCCA
GGCTACGCAGGCCCGCGCCGGCCTCCTGGATGCGCTCGGCAATGTCCAGTAGGTCGCGGGTGCTGCGGGC
CAGGCGGTCTAGCCTGGTCACTGTCACAACGTCGCCAGGGCGTAGGTGGTCAAGCATCCTGGCCAGCTCC
GGGCGGTCGCGCCTGGTGCCGGTGATCTTCTCGGAAAACAGCTTGGTGCAGCCGGCCGCGTGCAGTTCGG
CCCGTTGGTTGGTCAAGTCCTGGTCGTCGGTGCTGACGCGGGCATAGCCCAGCAGGCCAGCGGCGGCGCT
CTTGTTCATGGCGTAATGTCTCCGGTTCTAGTCGCAAGTATTCTACTTTATGCGACTAAAACACGCGACA
AGAAAACGCCAGGAAAAGGGCAGGGCGGCAGCCTGTCGCGTAACTTAGGACTTGTGCGACATGTCGTTTT
CAGAAGACGGCTGCACTGAACGTCAGAAGCCGACTGCACTATAGCAGCGGAGGGGTTGGATCAAAGTACT
TTGATCCCGAGGGGAACCCTGTGGTTGGCATGCACATACAAATGGACGAACGGATAAACCT
Features (pLannotate 1.2.2; 29 found; start..end, strand, type, name):
     54..78      -  misc_feature   RB T-DNA repeat: right border repeat from nopaline C58 T-DNA
    144..298     -  CDS            lacZα (fragment): LacZα fragment of β-galactosidase; lacZ fragment
    301..321     -  misc_feature   MCS (fragment): pUC18/19 multiple cloning site
    812..1153    +  promoter       CaMV 35S promoter: strong constitutive promoter from cauliflower mosaic virus
   1179..1303    +  protein_bind   attR1: mutant version of attR; recombination site for the Gateway® LR reaction LR Clonase™
   1340..1370    +  promoter       lac UV5 promoter: E. coli lac promoter with an "up" mutation
   1394..1423    +  promoter       cat promoter (fragment): promoter of the E. coli cat gene encoding chloramphenicol acetyltransferase
   1424..2083    +  CDS            CmR: chloramphenicol acetyltransferase; cat; confers resistance to chloramphenicol
   2262..2420    +  CDS            ccdA (fragment): CCDA_ECO57 - Also known as H, letA. Experimental evidence at protein level: Swiss-Prot protein existence level 1. Antitoxin component of a type II toxin-antitoxin (TA) system which inhibits the post-segregational killing (PSK) of plasmid-free cells, also referred to as a plasmid addiction system. Binds to and blocks the activity of CcdB; will also remove bound CcdB protein from the CcdB-GyrA complex by forming a CcdA-CcdB complex, a process termed rejuvenation. Functions as a transcriptional corepressor for the ccdAB operon, repression also requires CcdB (By similarity). From Escherichia coli
   2425..2730    +  CDS            ccdB: CcdB, a bacterial toxin that poisons DNA gyrase; ccdB; Plasmids containing the ccdB gene cannot be propagated in standard E. coli strains.
   2771..2895    -  protein_bind   attR2: mutant version of attR; recombination site for the Gateway® LR reaction LR Clonase™
   2966..3218    +  terminator     NOS terminator: nopaline synthase terminator and poly(A) signal
   3274..3296    -  protein_bind   lac operator (fragment): The lac repressor binds to the lac operator to inhibit transcription in E. coli. This inhibition can be relieved by adding lactose or isopropyl-β-D-thiogalactopyranoside (IPTG). lac repressor encoded by lacI
   3300..3330    -  promoter       lac promoter: promoter for the E. coli lac operon
   3345..3366    -  protein_bind   CAP binding site: CAP binding activates transcription in the presence of cAMP. E. coli catabolite activator protein
   3451..3625    -  polyA_signal   CaMV poly(A) signal: cauliflower mosaic virus polyadenylation signal
   3682..4474    -  CDS            NeoR/KanR (fragment): aminoglycoside phosphotransferase from Tn5; aph(3')-II (or nptII); confers resistance to neomycin, kanamycin, and G418 (Geneticin®)
   4542..5218    -  promoter       CaMV 35S promoter (enhanced): cauliflower mosaic virus 35S promoter with a duplicated enhancer region
   5413..5437    -  misc_feature   LB T-DNA repeat: left border repeat from nopaline C58 T-DNA
   5696..5719    +  promoter       Pc promoter (fragment): intI1 (promoter lies within the coding sequence); class 1 integron promoter
   5895..5951    +  CDS            GmR (fragment): gentamycin acetyltransferase; aacC1; confers resistance to gentamycin
   5962..6749    +  CDS            SmR (fragment): aminoglycoside adenylyltransferase (Murphy, 1985); aadA; confers resistance to spectinomycin and streptomycin
   6995..7583    +  rep_origin     ori: high-copy-number ColE1/pMB1/pBR322/pUC origin of replication
   7769..7909    -  misc_feature   bom: basis of mobility region from pBR322
   8011..8050    -  CDS            rop (fragment): Rop protein, which maintains plasmids at low copy number; rop
   8253..8447    -  rep_origin     pVS1 oriV: origin of replication for the Pseudomonas plasmid pVS1 (Heeb et al., 2000)
   8513..9586    -  CDS            pVS1 RepA: replication protein from the Pseudomonas plasmid pVS1 (Heeb et al., 2000)
  10015..10644   -  CDS            pVS1 StaA: stability protein from the Pseudomonas plasmid pVS1 (Heeb et al., 2000)
  11204..11605   -  CDS            Y4CG_SINFN (fragment): Protein inferred from homology: Swiss-Prot protein existence level 3. From Sinorhizobium fredii (strain NBRC 101917 / NGR234).
