[The description below was written by a language model from this plasmid's Addgene catalogue record and pLannotate feature annotations shown in this document.]
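Description:
pMpGWB419 is an empty Gateway destination binary vector built on the pMpGWB400 backbone for Agrobacterium-mediated transformation of the liverwort Marchantia polymorpha, and it can also be used in other plants. The backbone outside the T-DNA carries a ColE1/pMB1-type origin with a pBR322 bom site for high-copy propagation in E. coli. It also has the pVS1 oriV with the RepA and StaA genes for replication and stable maintenance in Agrobacterium. An aadA gene provides spectinomycin/streptomycin resistance for bacterial selection. The unrecombined Gateway cassette contains a chloramphenicol resistance gene and the gyrase toxin ccdB. The empty vector is therefore selected on chloramphenicol plus spectinomycin and must be kept in a ccdB-tolerant strain such as DB3.1.

Two expression units lie between the nopaline-type right and left T-DNA border repeats. The first has a CaMV 35S promoter driving an attR1–CmR–ccdB–attR2 cassette, followed by the NOS terminator. According to the catalogue record, coding sequence for SRDX, a modified EAR-motif repression domain, sits just downstream of the cassette, although the automated feature table does not annotate it. An LR reaction with an entry clone replaces the cassette with the gene of interest, placing it in frame with a C-terminal SRDX fusion under constitutive 35S control. ccdB counterselects non-recombinant plasmids. The second unit, in the opposite orientation, has an enhanced 35S promoter driving nptII with a CaMV poly(A) signal, which allows G418 selection of transformed plants. The SRDX fusion suggests use in converting transcription factors into dominant chimeric repressors to study their function, though the record states the purpose only in general terms.
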