Addgene plasmid #68684: pMpGWB419
Purpose: (Empty Backbone) Gateway binary vector designed for transgenic research with Marchantia polymorpha as well as other plants
Depositing lab: Takayuki Kohchi. Depositing organization: Kyoto University, Graduate School of Biostudies. Publication: Development of Gateway Binary Vector Series with Four Different Selection Markers for the Liverwort Marchantia polymorpha. Ishizaki K, Nishihama R, Ueda M, Inoue K, Ishida S, Nishimura Y, Shikanai T, Kohchi T. PLoS One. 2015 Sep 25;10(9):e0138876. doi: 10.1371/journal.pone.0138876. eCollection 2015. PONE-D-15-25288 PubMed 26406247.
Backbone
  Vector backbone: pMpGWB400
  Backbone manufacturer: Kohchi Lab., Kyoto University
  Backbone size (bp): 9287
  Modifications to backbone: CaMV 35S promoter and coding sequence for the modified EAR motif plant-specific repression domain showing strong repression activity (SRDX) are cloned upstream and downstream of the Gateway cassette, respectively.
  Vector type: Plant Expression
  Promoter: Cauliflower mosaic virus 35S promoter
  Selectable markers: Neomycin (select with G418)
  Tag / fusion protein: Modified EAR motif plant-specific repression domain showing strong repression activity (SRDX) (C terminal on insert)
Growth in bacteria
  Bacterial resistance: Chloramphenicol and Spectinomycin, 25 & 50 μg/mL
  Growth temperature: 37°C
  Growth strain: DB3.1
  Copy number: High Copy
Gene/Insert
  Cloning method: Gateway Cloning
Resource information
  A portion of this plasmid was derived from a plasmid made by: The Gateway cassette was provided by Tsuyoshi Nakagawa at Shimane University, Japan.
Terms and licenses: Academic/Nonprofit Terms; Industry Terms: Not Available to Industry
How to cite: pMpGWB419 was a gift from Takayuki Kohchi (Addgene plasmid # 68684 ; http://n2t.net/addgene:68684 ; RRID:Addgene_68684)
