>Addgene plasmid #68684 | pMpGWB419 | addgene partial sequence | sequence record 152546 | CAT-R 5'-GCAACTGACTGAAATGCCTC-3'
CGGTGGTATATCCAGTGATTTTTTTCTCCATTTTAGCTTCCTTAGCTCCTGAAAATCTCGACGGATCCTA
ACTCAAAATCCACACATTATACGAGCCGGAAGCATAAAGTGTAAAGCCTGGGGTGCCTAATGCGGCCCCT
CGAGGGGCCGCCATAGTGACTGGATATGTTGTGTTTTACAGTATTATGTAGTCTGTTTTTTATGCAAAAT
CTAATTTAATATATTGATATTTATATCATTTTACGTTTCTCGTTCAGCTTTTTTGTACAAACTTGTTGAT
AACTCTAGAGTCCCCCGTGTTCTCTCCAAATGAAATGAACTTCCTTATATAGAGGAAGGGTCTTGCGAAG
GATAGTGGGATTGTGCGTCATCCCTTACGTCAGTGGAGATATCACATCAATCCACTTGCTTTGAAGACGT
GGTTGGAACGTCTTCTTTTTCCACGATGCTCCTCGTGGGTGGGGGTCCATCTTTGGGACCACTGTCGGCA
GAGGCATCTTCAACGATGGCCTTTCCTTTATCGCAATGATGGCATTTGTAGGAGCCACCTTCCTTTTCCA
CTATCTTCACAATAAAGTGACAGATAGCTGGGCAATGGAATCCGAGGAGGTTTCCGGATATTACCCTTTG
TTGAAAAGTCTCAATTGCCCTTTGGTCTTCTGAGACTGTATCTTTGATATTTTTGGAGTAGACA
