>Addgene plasmid #68684 | pMpGWB419 | addgene partial sequence | sequence record 152547 | ccdB-Fwd 5'-GCATGATGACCACCGATATG-3'
ATCTCAGCCACCGCGAAAATGACATCAAAAACGCCATTAACCTGATGTTCTGGGGAATATAAATGTCAGG
CTCCCTTATACACAGCCAGTCTGCAGGTCGACCATAGTGACTGGATATGTTGTGTTTTACAGTATTATGT
AGTCTGTTTTTTATGCAAAATCTAATTTAATATATTGATATTTATATCATTTTACGTTTCTCGTTCAGCT
TTCTTGTACAAAGTGGTTGATAACAGCTTGGATTTGGATTTGGAGTTGCGCTTGGGATTCGCCTAGGCTT
AGAGCTCGAATTTCCCCGATCGTTCAAACATTTGGCAATAAAGTTTCTTAAGATTGAATCCTGTTGCCGG
TCTTGCGATGATTATCATATAATTTCTGTTGAATTACGTTAAGCATGTAATAATTAACATGTAATGCATG
ACGTTATTTATGAGATGGGTT
